Addgene plasmid #199199: pDropIn-T2A-ZpGal4DBD
Purpose: Insert to create ZpGal4DBD knock-ins, via Drop-In cloning, released via BsmBI digest
Depositing lab: Norbert Perrimon. Depositing organization: Harvard Medical School. Publication: split-intein Gal4 provides intersectional genetic labeling that is repressible by Gal80. Ewen-Campen B, Luan H, Xu J, Singh R, Joshi N, Thakkar T, Berger B, White BH, Perrimon N. Proc Natl Acad Sci U S A. 2023 Jun 13;120(24):e2304730120. doi: 10.1073/pnas.2304730120. Epub 2023 Jun 5. PubMed 37276389.
Backbone
  Vector backbone: PCR Blunt II - TOPO
  Backbone manufacturer: Invitrogen
  Total vector size (bp): 5768
  Vector type: Insect Expression
Growth in bacteria
  Bacterial resistance: Kanamycin, 50 μg/mL
  Growth temperature: 37°C
  Growth strain: DH5alpha
  Copy number: Unknown
Gene/Insert
  Gene/Insert name: T2A-ZpGal4DBD
  Species: D. melanogaster (fly)
  Insert size (bp): 2250
Resource information
  A portion of this plasmid was derived from a plasmid made by: Insert derived from pBPZpGAL4DBDUw - Addgene 26233
Terms and licenses: Academic/Nonprofit Terms; Industry Terms: Not Available to Industry
How to cite: pDropIn-T2A-ZpGal4DBD was a gift from Norbert Perrimon (Addgene plasmid # 199199 ; http://n2t.net/addgene:199199 ; RRID:Addgene_199199)
