[The description below was written by a language model from this plasmid's Addgene catalogue record and pLannotate feature annotations shown in this document.]
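Description:
pDropIn-T2A-ZpGal4DBD is a donor-fragment plasmid built in the pCR-Blunt II-TOPO cloning backbone and catalogued as a Drosophila (insect expression) reagent of 5,768 bp. It is propagated in E. coli from a high-copy ColE1/pUC-type origin and selected with kanamycin through the Tn5 NeoR/KanR gene. The backbone also carries a BleoR (Zeocin) marker and the usual TOPO vector remnants, including lac promoter/operator elements, lacZα and ccdB fragments, and T7 and SP6 promoters on either side of the cloning site.

The roughly 2.25 kb insert, derived from a ZpGAL4DBD vector, is described as T2A-ZpGal4DBD. T2A is a ribosomal-skipping peptide, which would allow the Gal4 DNA-binding domain to be co-translated with an endogenous gene's coding sequence and released as a separate protein. The feature table annotates only the yeast GAL4 fragment corresponding to the DNA-binding domain. The T2A and leucine-zipper ("Zp") portions are not individually called, though the insert name implies them.

Downstream of the GAL4 fragment lies a marker cassette flanked by two loxP sites in the same orientation. It consists of a Drosophila hsp70 promoter fragment driving DsRed-Express, followed by SV40 sequence and an SV40 polyadenylation signal. This cassette presumably provides a fluorescent marker for identifying knock-in animals and can be excised with Cre. Any enhancer elements that confer tissue-specific DsRed expression are not annotated.

According to the record, the insert is released by BsmBI digestion and placed into knock-in donor vectors by "Drop-In" cloning to generate ZpGal4DBD knock-ins. These knock-in lines supply the DNA-binding half of a split-Gal4 system for intersectional genetic labeling in flies.
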