Features (pLannotate 1.2.2; 21 found; start..end, strand, type, name):
     23..39      -  protein_bind   lac operator: The lac repressor binds to the lac operator to inhibit transcription in E. coli. This inhibition can be relieved by adding lactose or isopropyl-β-D-thiogalactopyranoside (IPTG). lac repressor encoded by lacI
     47..77      -  promoter       lac promoter: promoter for the E. coli lac operon
     92..113     -  protein_bind   CAP binding site: CAP binding activates transcription in the presence of cAMP. E. coli catabolite activator protein
    126..218     -  CDS            lacI (fragment): lac repressor; lacI; The lac repressor binds to the lac operator to inhibit transcription in E. coli. This inhibition can be relieved by adding lactose or isopropyl-β-D-thiogalactopyranoside (IPTG).
    401..989     -  rep_origin     ori: high-copy-number ColE1/pMB1/pBR322/pUC origin of replication
   1127..1501    -  CDS            BleoR: antibiotic-binding protein; Sh ble from Streptoalloteichus hindustanus; confers resistance to bleomycin, phleomycin, and Zeocin™
   1521..1609    -  promoter       AmpR promoter (fragment): bla
   1636..1686    +  misc_feature   bom (fragment): basis of mobility region from pBR322
   1707..2501    -  CDS            NeoR/KanR: aminoglycoside phosphotransferase from Tn5; aph(3')-II (or nptII); confers resistance to neomycin, kanamycin, and G418 (Geneticin®)
   2533..2802    -  CDS            tnpA (fragment): TN5P_ECOLX - Also known as tnp. Experimental evidence at protein level: Swiss-Prot protein existence level 1. Mediates transposition of transposon Tn5 by a 'cut and paste' mechanism. First, the monomeric transposase binds the 19 bp inverted DNA repeats flanking the transposon. Then, dimerization of the DNA- bound transposase creates a synaptic DNA complex. After nicking of the first DNA strand, excision of the transposon proceeds through a series of intermediates. The transposase then mediates the insertion of the transposon at a new site by strand transfer. The activity of the wild- type tran
   2850..3153    -  CDS            ccdB (fragment): CcdB, a bacterial toxin that poisons DNA gyrase; ccdB; Plasmids containing the ccdB gene cannot be propagated in standard E. coli strains.
   3163..3310    -  CDS            lacZα (fragment): LacZα fragment of β-galactosidase; lacZ fragment
   3313..3331    +  promoter       T7 promoter: promoter for bacteriophage T7 RNA polymerase
   3686..4126    +  CDS            GAL4 (fragment): GAL4_YEAST - Experimental evidence at protein level: Swiss-Prot protein existence level 1. This protein is a positive regulator for the gene expression of the galactose-induced genes such as GAL1, GAL2, GAL7, GAL10, and MEL1 which code for the enzymes used to convert galactose to glucose. It recognizes a 17 base pair sequence in (5'-CGGRNNRCYNYNCNCCG-3') the upstream activating sequence (UAS-G) of these genes. From Saccharomyces cerevisiae (strain ATCC 204508 / S288c) (Baker's yeast).
   4385..4418    -  protein_bind   loxP: Cre-mediated recombination occurs in the 8-bp core sequence (GCATACAT). Cre recombinase
   4506..4628    +  promoter       hsp70 promoter (fragment): Drosophila melanogaster hsp70Bb promoter
   4650..5324    +  CDS            DsRed-Express: DsRed-Express is a basic (constitutively fluorescent) orange fluorescent protein published in 2002, derived from Discosoma sp.. It is reported to be a rapidly-maturing tetramer with low acid sensitivity.
   5342..5425    +  CDS            large T antigen (fragment): large T antigen from SV40 (simian virus 40)
   5448..5569    +  polyA_signal   SV40 poly(A) signal: SV40 polyadenylation signal
   5599..5632    -  protein_bind   loxP: Cre-mediated recombination occurs in the 8-bp core sequence (GCATACAT). Cre recombinase
   5731..5749    -  promoter       SP6 promoter: promoter for bacteriophage SP6 RNA polymerase
>Addgene plasmid #199199 | pDropIn-T2A-ZpGal4DBD | addgene full sequence | sequence record 390552 | Addgene NGS Result
CATAGCTGTTTCCTGTGTGAAATTGTTATCCGCTCACAATTCCACACAACATACGAGCCGGAAGCATAAA
GTGTAAAGCCTGGGGTGCCTAATGAGTGAGCTAACTCACATTAATTGCGTTGCGCTCACTGCCCGCTTTC
CAGTCGGGAAACCTGTCGTGCCAGCTGCATTAATGAATCGGCCAACGCGCGGGGAGAGGCGGTTTGCGTA
TTGGGCGCTCTTCCGCTTCCTCGCTCACTGACTCGCTGCGCTCGGTCGTTCGGCTGCGGCGAGCGGTATC
AGCTCACTCAAAGGCGGTAATACGGTTATCCACAGAATCAGGGGATAACGCAGGAAAGAACATGTGAGCA
AAAGGCCAGCAAAAGGCCAGGAACCGTAAAAAGGCCGCGTTGCTGGCGTTTTTCCATAGGCTCCGCCCCC
CTGACGAGCATCACAAAAATCGACGCTCAAGTCAGAGGTGGCGAAACCCGACAGGACTATAAAGATACCA
GGCGTTTCCCCCTGGAAGCTCCCTCGTGCGCTCTCCTGTTCCGACCCTGCCGCTTACCGGATACCTGTCC
GCCTTTCTCCCTTCGGGAAGCGTGGCGCTTTCTCATAGCTCACGCTGTAGGTATCTCAGTTCGGTGTAGG
TCGTTCGCTCCAAGCTGGGCTGTGTGCACGAACCCCCCGTTCAGCCCGACCGCTGCGCCTTATCCGGTAA
CTATCGTCTTGAGTCCAACCCGGTAAGACACGACTTATCGCCACTGGCAGCAGCCACTGGTAACAGGATT
AGCAGAGCGAGGTATGTAGGCGGTGCTACAGAGTTCTTGAAGTGGTGGCCTAACTACGGCTACACTAGAA
GAACAGTATTTGGTATCTGCGCTCTGCTGAAGCCAGTTACCTTCGGAAAAAGAGTTGGTAGCTCTTGATC
CGGCAAACAAACCACCGCTGGTAGCGGTGGTTTTTTTGTTTGCAAGCAGCAGATTACGCGCAGAAAAAAA
GGATCTCAAGAAGATCCTTTGATCTTTTCTACGGGGTCTGACGCTCAGTGGAACGAAAACTCACGTTAAG
GGATTTTGGTCATGAGATTATCAAAAAGGATCTTCACCTAGATCCTTTTAAATTAAAAATGAAGTTTTAG
CACGTGTCAGTCCTGCTCCTCGGCCACGAAGTGCACGCAGTTGCCGGCCGGGTCGCGCAGGGCGAACTCC
CGCCCCCACGGCTGCTCGCCGATCTCGGTCATGGCCGGCCCGGAGGCGTCCCGGAAGTTCGTGGACACGA
CCTCCGACCACTCGGCGTACAGCTCGTCCAGGCCGCGCACCCACACCCAGGCCAGGGTGTTGTCCGGCAC
CACCTGGTCCTGGACCGCGCTGATGAACAGGGTCACGTCGTCCCGGACCACACCGGCGAAGTCGTCCTCC
ACGAAGTCCCGGGAGAACCCGAGCCGGTCGGTCCAGAACTCGACCGCTCCGGCGACGTCGCGCGCGGTGA
GCACCGGAACGGCACTGGTCAACTTGGCCATGGTGGCCCTCCTCACGTGCTATTATTGAAGCATTTATCA
GGGTTATTGTCTCATGAGCGGATACATATTTGAATGTATTTAGAAAAATAAACAAATAGGGGTTCCGCGC
ACATTTCCCCGAAAAGTGCCACCTGATGCGGTGTGAAATACCGCACAGATGCGTAAGGAGAAAATACCGC
ATCAGGAAATTGTAAGCGTTAATAATTCAGAAGAACTCGTCAAGAAGGCGATAGAAGGCGATGCGCTGCG
AATCGGGAGCGGCGATACCGTAAAGCACGAGGAAGCGGTCAGCCCATTCGCCGCCAAGCTCTTCAGCAAT
ATCACGGGTAGCCAACGCTATGTCCTGATAGCGGTCCGCCACACCCAGCCGGCCACAGTCGATGAATCCA
GAAAAGCGGCCATTTTCCACCATGATATTCGGCAAGCAGGCATCGCCATGGGTCACGACGAGATCCTCGC
CGTCGGGCATGCTCGCCTTGAGCCTGGCGAACAGTTCGGCTGGCGCGAGCCCCTGATGCTCTTCGTCCAG
ATCATCCTGATCGACAAGACCGGCTTCCATCCGAGTACGTGCTCGCTCGATGCGATGTTTCGCTTGGTGG
TCGAATGGGCAGGTAGCCGGATCAAGCGTATGCAGCCGCCGCATTGCATCAGCCATGATGGATACTTTCT
CGGCAGGAGCAAGGTGAGATGACAGGAGATCCTGCCCCGGCACTTCGCCCAATAGCAGCCAGTCCCTTCC
CGCTTCAGTGACAACGTCGAGCACAGCTGCGCAAGGAACGCCCGTCGTGGCCAGCCACGATAGCCGCGCT
GCCTCGTCTTGCAGTTCATTCAGGGCACCGGACAGGTCGGTCTTGACAAAAAGAACCGGGCGCCCCTGCG
CTGACAGCCGGAACACGGCGGCATCAGAGCAGCCGATTGTCTGTTGTGCCCAGTCATAGCCGAATAGCCT
CTCCACCCAAGCGGCCGGAGAACCTGCGTGCAATCCATCTTGTTCAATCATGCGAAACGATCCTCATCCT
GTCTCTTGATCAGAGCTTGATCCCCTGCGCCATCAGATCCTTGGCGGCAAGAAAGCCATCCAGTTTACTT
TGCAGGGCTTCCCAACCTTACCAGAGGGCGCCCCAGCTGGCAATTCCGGTTCGCTTGCTGTCCATAAAAC
CGCCCAGTCTAGCTATCGCCATGTAAGCCCACTGCAAGCTACCTGCTTTCTCTTTGCGCTTGCGTTTTCC
CTTGTCCAGATAGCCCAGTAGCTGACATTCATCCGGGGTCAGCACCGTTTCTGCGGACTGGCTTTCTACG
TGAAAAGGATCTAGGTGAAGATCCTTTTTGATAATCTCATGCCTGACATTTATATTCCCCAGAACATCAG
GTTAATGGCGTTTTTGATGTCATTTTCGCGGTGGCTGAGATCAGCCACTTCTTCCCCGATAACGGAGACC
GGCACACTGGCCATATCGGTGGTCATCATGCGCCAGCTTTCATCCCCGATATGCACCACCGGGTAAAGTT
CACGGGAGACTTTATCTGACAGCAGACGTGCACTGGCCAGGGGGATCACCATCCGTCGCCCCGGCGTGTC
AATAATATCACTCTGTACATCCACAAACAGACGATAACGGCTCTCTCTTTTATAGGTGTAAACCTTAAAC
TGCCGTACGTATAGGCTGCGCAACTGTTGGGAAGGGCGATCGGTGCGGGCCTCTTCGCTATTACGCCAGC
TGGCGAAAGGGGGATGTGCTGCAAGGCGATTAAGTTGGGTAACGCCAGGGTTTTCCCAGTCACGACGTTG
TAAAACGACGGCCAGTGAATTGTAATACGACTCACTATAGGGCGAATTGGGCCCTCTAGATGCATGCTCG
AGCGGCCGCCAGTGTGATGGATATCTGCAGAATTCGCCCTTAAACTGAGACGGGTGGAAGCGGAGGTAGC
GCGGCCGCCGAGGGCCGCGGCAGCCTGCTGACCTGCGGCGATGTGGAGGAGAACCCCGGGCCCGCTAGCA
TGCTGGAGATCCGCGCCGCCTTCCTGCGCCAGCGCAACACCGCCCTGCGCACCGAGGTGGCCGAGCTGGA
GCAGGAGGTGCAGCGCCTGGAGAACGAGGTGAGCCAGTACGAGACCCGCTACGGCCCCCTGGGCGGCGGC
AAGGCTAGCGGAGGAGGTGGTGGAGGTGGAGGTGGAGGTACTAGTATGAAGCTGCTGAGTAGTATTGAAC
AAGCGTGTGACATATGCCGACTTAAGAAGCTGAAGTGCAGCAAGGAAAAGCCGAAGTGCGCCAAATGTCT
TAAGAACAATTGGGAGTGCCGGTACTCGCCAAAGACGAAGCGAAGCCCTTTGACACGCGCTCATTTGACT
GAAGTGGAGAGTCGCCTGGAGCGCCTTGAGCAGTTGTTCCTCCTCATTTTTCCCCGTGAAGACCTCGACA
TGATACTGAAGATGGATAGTCTCCAAGATATTAAGGCCCTGCTCACTGGCCTGTTTGTTCAGGATAACGT
CAACAAGGATGCCGTGACGGACCGCCTTGCCTCGGTGGAGACAGATATGCCACTTACCTTGCGGCAGCAT
CGCATCTCGGCTACCAGCAGTAGTGAAGAAAGTTCCAATAAGGGTCAACGGCAACTGACGGTATCGTAAG
GTACCTCTAGAGTCGACTAAAGCCAAATAGAAATTATTCAGTTCTGGCTTAAGTTTTTAAAAGTGATATT
ATTTATTTGGTTGTAACCAACCAAAAGAATGTAAATAACTAATACATAATTATGTTAGTTTTAAGTTAGC
AACAAATTGATTTTAGCTATATTAGCTACTTGGTTAATAAATAGAATATATTTATTTAAAGATAATTCGT
TTTTATTGTCAGGGAGTGAGTTTGCTTAAAAACTCGTTTGGATCATAACTTCGTATAATGTATGCTATAC
GAAGTTATCGTACGGGATCTAATTCAATTAGAGACTAATTCAATTAGAGCTAATTCAATTAGGATCCAAG
CTTATCGATTTCGAACCCTCGACCGCCGGAGTATAAATAGAGGCGCTTCGTCTACGGAGCGACAATTCAA
TTCAAACAAGCAAAGTGAACACGTCGCTAAGCGAAAGCTAAGCAAATAAACAAGCGCAGCTGAACAAGCT
AAACAATCGGCTCGAAGCCGGTCGCCACCATGGCCTCCTCCGAGGACGTCATCAAGGAGTTCATGCGCTT
CAAGGTGCGCATGGAGGGCTCCGTGAACGGCCACGAGTTCGAGATCGAGGGCGAGGGCGAGGGCCGCCCC
TACGAGGGCACCCAGACCGCCAAGCTGAAGGTGACCAAGGGCGGCCCCCTGCCCTTCGCCTGGGACATCC
TGTCCCCCCAGTTCCAGTACGGCTCCAAGGTGTACGTGAAGCACCCCGCCGACATCCCCGACTACAAGAA
GCTGTCCTTCCCCGAGGGCTTCAAGTGGGAGCGCGTGATGAACTTCGAGGACGGCGGCGTGGTGACCGTG
ACCCAGGACTCCTCCCTCCAGGACGGCTCCTTCATCTACAAGGTGAAGTTCATCGGCGTGAACTTCCCCT
CCGACGGCCCCGTAATGCAGAAGAAGACTATGGGCTGGGAGGCGTCCACCGAGCGCCTGTACCCCCGCGA
CGGCGTGCTGAAGGGCGAGATCCACAAGGCCCTGAAGCTGAAGGACGGCGGCCACTACCTGGTGGAGTTC
AAGTCCATCTACATGGCCAAGAAGCCCGTGCAGCTGCCCGGCTACTACTACGTGGACTCCAAGCTGGACA
TCACCTCCCACAACGAGGACTACACCATCGTGGAGCAGTACGAGCGCGCCGAGGGCCGCCACCACCTGTT
CCTGTAGGGGCCGCGACTCTAGATCATAATCAGCCATACCACATTTGTAGAGGTTTTACTTGCTTTAAAA
AACCTCCCACACCTCCCCCTGAACCTGAAACATAAAATGAATGCAATTGTTGTTGTTAACTTGTTTATTG
CAGCTTATAATGGTTACAAATAAAGCAATAGCATCACAAATTTCACAAATAAAGCATTTTTTTCACTGCA
TTCTAGTTGTGGTTTGTCCAAACTCATCAATGTATCTTAACCGTCTGTAAGCAGCGAAGGCCCATACGAT
AACTTCGTATAATGTATGCTATACGAAGTTATGAGCTCCACGTCTCTCGCGAAGGGCGAATTCCAGCACA
CTGGCGGCCGTTACTAGTGGATCCGAGCTCGGTACCAAGCTTGATGCATAGCTTGAGTATTCTATAGTGT
CACCTAAATAGCTTGGCGTAATCATGGT
